Addgene plasmid #23698: pDONR223-RFK
Depositing lab: William Hahn & David Root. Depositing organization: Dana-Farber Cancer Institute. Publication: COT drives resistance to RAF inhibition through MAP kinase pathway reactivation. Johannessen CM, Boehm JS, Kim SY, Thomas SR, Wardwell L, Johnson LA, Emery CM, Stransky N, Cogdill AP, Barretina J, Caponigro G, Hieronymus H, Murray RR, Salehi-Ashtiani K, Hill DE, Vidal M, Zhao JJ, Yang X, Alkan O, Kim S, Harris JL, Wilson CJ, Myer VE, Finan PM, Root DE, Roberts TM, Golub T, Flaherty KT, Dummer R, Weber BL, Sellers WR, Schlegel R, Wargo JA, Hahn WC, Garraway LA. Nature. 2010 Dec 16;468(7326):968-72. doi: 10.1038/nature09627 PubMed 21107320.
Backbone
  Vector backbone: pDONR223
  Backbone manufacturer: Invitrogen
  Backbone size w/o insert (bp): 5005
  Vector type: Gateway Donor vector
Growth in bacteria
  Bacterial resistance: Spectinomycin, 50 μg/mL
  Growth temperature: 37°C
  Growth strain: DH5alpha
  Copy number: High Copy
Gene/Insert
  Gene/Insert name: RFK (alt name: riboflavin kinase)
  Species: H. sapiens (human)
  Insert size (bp): 489
  Mutation: 1MM
  Entrez Gene: RFK (a.k.a. RIFK, FLJ11149, RP11-422N19.2)
  Cloning method: Gateway Cloning
  Sequencing primers: 5′ M13pUC-fwd; 3′ M13rev
Terms and licenses: Academic/Nonprofit Terms; Industry Terms: Not Available to Industry
Depositor comments: The ORF has no Stop codon. This design enables easy recombination into a destination vector to add an epitope tag of choice and Stop codon to the ORF. Do NOT use this plasmid directly for transfections. A set of 4 custom lentiviral vectors is available ( pLX301 (http://www.addgene.org/25895/) , pLX302 (http://www.addgene.org/25896/) , pLX303 (http://www.addgene.org/25897/) , pLX304 (http://www.addgene.org/25890/) ) to be used to express these ORFs in mammalian cells. These plasmids are not included in the kit and must be ordered separately.
How to cite: pDONR223-RFK was a gift from William Hahn & David Root (Addgene plasmid # 23698 ; http://n2t.net/addgene:23698 ; RRID:Addgene_23698)
