[The description below was written by a language model from this plasmid's Addgene catalogue record.]
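Description:
pDONR223-RFK is a Gateway entry clone built on the Invitrogen pDONR223 donor backbone (about 5 kb without insert) and carrying the open reading frame of human riboflavin kinase (RFK, also known as RIFK). It is a high-copy bacterial plasmid selected with spectinomycin. The record gives no feature table, so the origin of replication and the exact recombination sites are not listed. As a pDONR-derived clone made by Gateway cloning, the ORF would be expected to sit between attL-type sites that permit LR recombination into destination vectors. M13 forward and reverse primer sites flanking the insert are used for sequence verification.

The insert is 489 bp and is annotated "1MM", which probably means a single mismatch relative to the reference sequence, although the record does not define the term or give the position of the change. The ORF deliberately lacks a stop codon, so after transfer into a suitable destination vector it can be fused in frame to a C-terminal epitope tag and stop codon supplied by that vector.

The plasmid has no stated promoter for eukaryotic expression and is not meant to be transfected directly; it serves as a shuttle source of the RFK coding sequence. The depositors point to a companion set of lentiviral destination vectors (pLX301 to pLX304), obtained separately, for expressing such ORFs in mammalian cells. The clone belongs to a kit of ORF clones associated with a study that examined resistance to RAF inhibition through reactivation of the MAP kinase pathway, which is consistent with use in gain-of-function expression screens.
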