>Addgene plasmid #23698 | pDONR223-RFK | depositor partial sequence | sequence record 11173 | Author sequence
ATGCCCCGAGCGGACTGCATTATGAGGCACCTGCCTTACTTCTGCCGGGGTCAAGTGGTGCGGGGCTTCG
GCCGCGGCTCCAAGCAGCTGGGCATCCCCACAGCTAATTTTCCTGAGCAAGTGGTAGATAATCTTCCAGC
TGATATATCCACTGGTATTTACTATGGTTGGGCCAGTGTTGGAAGTGGAGATGTCCATAAGATGGTGGTG
AGCATAGGATGGAACCCATATTACAAGAATACGAAGAAGTCTATGGAAACACATATCATGCATACCTTCA
AAGAGGACTTCTATGGGGAAATCCTCAATGTCGCCATTGTTGGCTACCTGAGACCAGAAAAGAACTTTGA
TTCTTTAGAGTCACTTATTTCAGCAATTCAAGGTGATATTGAAGAAGCTAAGAAACGACTAGAGTTACCA
GAACATTTGAAAATCAAAGAAGACAATTTCTTCCAGGTTTCTAAAAGCAAAATAATGAATGGCCACTGA
