>Addgene plasmid #23698 | pDONR223-RFK | addgene partial sequence | sequence record 29510 | 23698 with M13pUC-fwd
TCGGGCCCAATAATGATTTTATTTTGACTGATAGTGACCTGTTCGTTGCAACAAATTGATGAGCAATGCT
TTTTTATAATGCCAACTTTGTACAAAAAAGTTGGCATGCCCCGAGCGGACTACATTATGAGGCACCTGCC
TTACTTCTGCCGGGGTCAAGTGGTGCGGGGCTTCGGCCGCGGCTCCAAGCAGCTGGGCATCCCCACAGCT
AATTTTCCTGAGCAAGTGGTAGATAATCTTCCAGCTGATATATCCACTGGTATTTACTATGGTTGGGCCA
GTGTTGGAAGTGGAGATGTCCATAAGATGGTGGTGAGCATAGGATGGAACCCATATTACAAGAATACGAA
GAAGTCTATGGAAACACATATCATGCATACCTTCAAAGAGGACTTCTATGGGGAAATCCTCAATGTCGCC
ATTGTTGGCTACCTGAGACCAGAAAAGAACTTTGATTCTTTAGAGTCACTTATTTCAGCAATTCAAGGTG
ATATTGAAGAAGCTAAGAAACGACTAGAGTTACCAGAACATTTGAAAATCAAAGAAGACAATTTCTTCCA
GGTTTCTAAAAGCAAAATAATGAATGGCCACTGCCCAACTTTCTTGTACAAAGTTGGCATTATAAGAAAG
CATTGCTTATCAATTTGTTGCAACGAACAGGTCACTATC
